>Addgene plasmid #107699 | pJJB308 | addgene full sequence | sequence record 210894 | Addgene NGS Result
TAGAAAAGATCAAAGGATCTTCTTGAGATCCTTTTTTTCTGCGCGTAATCTGCTGCTTGCAAACAAAAAA
ACCACCGCTACCAGCGGTGGTTTGTTTGCCGGATCAAGAGCTACTAACTCTTTTTCCGAAGGTAACTGGC
TTCAGCAGAGCGCAGATACCAAATACTGTTCTTCTAGTGTAGCCGTAGTTAGGCCACCACTTCAAGAACT
CTGTAGCACCGCCTACATACCTCGCTCTGCTAATCCTGTTACCAGTGGCTGCTGCCAGTGGCGATAAGTC
GTGTCTTACCGGGTTGGACTCAAGACGATAGTTACCGGATAAGGCGCAGCGGTCGGGCTGAACGGGGGGT
TCGTGCTCACAGCCCAGCTTGGAGCGAACGACCTACACCGAACTGAGATACCTACAGCGTGAGCTATGAG
AAAGCGCCACGCTTCCCGAAGGGAGAAAGGCGGACAGGTATCCGGTAAGCGGCAGGGTCGGAACAGGAGA
GCGCACGAGGGAGCTTCCAGGGGGAAACGCCTGGTATCTTTATAGTCCTGTCGGGTTTCGCCACCTCTGA
CTTGAGCGTCGATTTTTGTGATGCTCGTCAGGGGGGCGGAGCCTATGGAAAAACGCCAGCAACGCGGCCT
TTTTACGGTTCCTGGCCTTTTGCTGGCCTTTTGCTCACATGTTCTTTCCTGCGTTATCCCCTGATTCTGT
GGATAACCGTATTACCGCCTTTGAGTGAGCTGATACCGCTCGCCGCAGCCGAACGACCGAGCGCAGCGAG
TCAGTGAGCGAGGAAGCGGAAGAGCGCCCACCTGCCAGGGGACCCATGGCTTCGTTGAACAACGGAAACT
CGACTTGCCTTCCGCACAATACATCATTTCTTCTTAGCTTTTTTTCTTCTTCTTCGTTCATACAGTTTTT
TTTTGTTTATCAGCTTACATTTTCTTGAACCGTAGCTTTCGTTTTCTTCTTTTTAACTTTCCATTCGGAG
TTTTTGTATCTTGTTTCATAGTTTGTCCCAGGATTAGAATGATTAGGCATCGAACCTTCAAGAATTTGAT
TGAATAAAACATCTTCATTCTTAAGATATGAAGATAATCTTCAAAAGGCCCCTGGGAATCTGAAAGAAGA
GAAGCAGGCCCATTTATATGGGAAAGAACAATAGTATTTCTTATATAGGCCCATTTAAGTTGAAAACAAT
CTTCAAAAGTCCCACATCGCTTAGATAAGAAAACGAAGCTGAGTTTATATACAGCTAGAGTCGAAGTAGT
GATTGATTTAGACTACCCCAAAAACGAAGGGGACTAAAACGGGTCTTCGAGAAGACCTTTTTTTAGAGCT
AGAAATAGCAAGTTAAAATAAGGCTAGTCCGTTATCAACTTGAAAAAGTGGCACCGAGTCGGTGCTTTTT
TTCCCGGTGACGCAGGTGATGAAAAGCCTTAGGGTCAGGTGGCACTTTTCGGGGAAATGTGCGATGAACC
CCTATTTGTTTATTTTTCTAAATACATTCAAATATGTATCCGCTAATGAGACAATAACCCTGATAAATGC
TTCAATTATATTGAAAAAGGAAGAGTATGAGTATCCAACATTTCCGTGTCGCCCTTATTCCCTTTTTTGC
GGCCTTCTGCCTTCCTGTTTTTGCTCACCCAGAAACGCTGGTGAAAGTAAAAGATGCTGAAGATCAGTTG
GGTGCCCGAGTGGGTTACATTGAACTGGATCTCAACAGCGGCAAAATCTTAGAGAGTTTTCGCCCCGAAG
AACGCTTCCCAATGATGAGCACTTTCAAAGTTCTGCTATGTGGCGCGGTGTTATCCCGTATTGATGCTGG
GCAAGAGCAACTCGGTCGCCGCATACACTATTCTCAGAATGACTTGGTTGAGTATTCACCAGTCACAGAA
AAGCATCTTACGGATGGCATGACAGTAAGAGAATTATGTAGTGCTGCCATAACCATGAGTGATAACACTG
CGGCCAACTTACTTCTGACAACGATTGGAGGACCGAAGGAGCTAACCGCTTTTTTGCACAACATGGGGGA
TCATGTAACTCGCCTTGATCGTTGGGAACCGGAGCTGAATGAAGCCATACCAAACGACGAGCGTGACACC
ACGATGCCTGTAGCAATGGCAACAACTCTCCGCAAACTATTAACTGGCGAACTACTTACTCTTGCTTCAC
GCCAGCAACTCATTGACTGGATGGAGGCGGACAAAGTTGCAGGACCACTTCTGCGCTCGGCACTTCCGGC
TGGCTGGTTTATTGCTGATAAATCTGGAGCCGGTGAGCGTGGGTCTCGCGGTATCATTGCAGCACTGGGG
CCAGATGGTAAGCCCTCCCGTATCGTAGTTATCTACACGACGGGGAGTCAGGCAACTATGGATGAACGAA
ATAGACAGATCGCTGAGATAGGTGCCTCACTGATTAAGCATTGGTAACTGTCAGACGAAGGGAAATAAAT
AGTAGCCCGCCTGATGTGCGGGCTTTTTTTTGGTGGTGGTTACCAGTGTCGCTTAGCTACCGTAGGTCCT
CTTAGGCGGTCCGATTAGCGACATAGTCATCAATGCCTTGACGGCAAAATCCCTTAACGTGAGTTTTCGT
TCCACTGAGCGTCAGACCCCG
Features (pLannotate 1.2.2; 6 found; start..end, strand, type, name):
     23..611     +  rep_origin     ori: high-copy-number ColE1/pMB1/pBR322/pUC origin of replication
    821..874     +  CDS            LBD22 (fragment): LBD22_ARATH - Also known as ASL30. Experimental evidence at transcript level: Swiss-Prot protein existence level 2. From Arabidopsis thaliana (Mouse-ear cress).
   1193..1209    +  promoter       AtU6 promoter (fragment): consensus promoter from the three Arabidopsis U6 snRNA genes (Waibel and Filipowicz, 1990; Nekrasov et al., 2013)
   1321..1395    +  misc_RNA       gRNA scaffold: guide RNA scaffold for the Streptococcus pyogenes CRISPR/Cas9 system
   1466..1566    +  promoter       AmpR promoter: bla
   1567..2427    +  CDS            AmpR: β-lactamase; bla; confers resistance to ampicillin, carbenicillin, and related antibiotics
