[The description below was written by a language model from this plasmid's Addgene catalogue record and pLannotate feature annotations shown in this document.]
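Description:
pJJB308 is a small (about 2.6 kb) plant-expression module plasmid built on the pMOD_B backbone, deposited as an empty backbone for expressing guide RNAs for the RNA-targeting nuclease LwaCas13a. It is propagated in E. coli as a high-copy plasmid through a ColE1/pUC-type origin of replication and is selected with ampicillin via a β-lactamase (AmpR) gene driven by its native bla promoter. These two elements account for most of the annotated sequence.

According to the catalogue entry, the payload is an Arabidopsis U6 (AtU6) small nuclear RNA promoter placed with an LwaCas13a guide RNA scaffold. U6 promoters recruit RNA polymerase III and are the standard choice for producing short, uncapped, non-polyadenylated transcripts such as CRISPR guides in plant cells. As an empty backbone, the plasmid carries no target-specific spacer, and the user is expected to add one, although the record lists the cloning method as unknown.

The automated feature table agrees only in part. It detects a short fragment of the AtU6 promoter, and it labels a downstream 75 nt element as a Streptococcus pyogenes Cas9 gRNA scaffold rather than a Cas13a direct repeat. The record does not resolve this discrepancy with the stated purpose. A short hit to Arabidopsis LBD22 upstream of the promoter fragment may simply reflect Arabidopsis genomic sequence flanking the U6 region rather than a coding insert.

The depositor notes that this is a MOD_B plasmid compatible with a modular plant genome engineering toolkit, which suggests it is meant to be combined with other modules, such as one supplying the nuclease, in a final plant vector. No Cas13a coding sequence or plant selectable marker is annotated on this plasmid.
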