Addgene plasmid #107699: pJJB308
Purpose: (Empty Backbone) AtU6 Promoter-LwaCas13a-gRNA Scaffold
Depositing lab: Daniel Voytas. Depositing organization: University of Minnesota. Publication: RNA targeting with CRISPR-Cas13. Abudayyeh OO, Gootenberg JS, Essletzbichler P, Han S, Joung J, Belanto JJ, Verdine V, Cox DBT, Kellner MJ, Regev A, Lander ES, Voytas DF, Ting AY, Zhang F. Nature. 2017 Oct 4. doi: 10.1038/nature24049. PubMed 28976959.
Backbone
  Vector backbone: pMOD_B
  Vector type: Plant Expression
Growth in bacteria
  Bacterial resistance: Ampicillin, 100 μg/mL
  Growth temperature: 37°C
  Growth strain: DH5alpha
  Copy number: High Copy
Gene/Insert
  Cloning method: Unknown
  Sequencing primers: 5′ GGAAGAGCGCCCACCTGC; 3′ CAAATAGGGGTTCATCGCAC
Terms and licenses: Academic/Nonprofit Terms; Industry Terms: Not Available to Industry
Depositor comments: This is a MOD_B plasmid compatible with the Cermek et al. toolkit. https://www.addgene.org/browse/article/28189956/
How to cite: pJJB308 was a gift from Daniel Voytas (Addgene plasmid # 107699 ; http://n2t.net/addgene:107699 ; RRID:Addgene_107699)
